Addgene plasmid #185631: pGEX-PML RING
Purpose: expression of GST-tagged PML RING domain in bacterial cells
Depositing lab: Irina Bezsonova. Depositing organization: University of Connecticut Health Center. Publication: Conformational exchange at a C(2)H(2) zinc-binding site facilitates redox sensing by the PML protein. Bregnard TA, Fairchild D, Erlandsen H, Semenova IV, Szczepaniak R, Ahmed A, Weller SK, Korzhnev DM, Bezsonova I. Structure. 2023 Sep 7;31(9):1086-1099.e6. doi: 10.1016/j.str.2023.06.014. Epub 2023 Jul 19. PubMed 37473756.
Backbone
  Vector backbone: pGEX-6P-3
  Backbone size w/o insert (bp): 4983
  Total vector size (bp): 5154
  Vector type: Bacterial Expression
Growth in bacteria
  Bacterial resistance: Ampicillin, 100 μg/mL
  Growth temperature: 37°C
  Growth strain: DH5alpha
  Copy number: High Copy
Gene/Insert
  Gene/Insert name: promyelocytic leukemia protein (alt names: TRIM19; MYL)
  Species: H. sapiens (human)
  Insert size (bp): 171
  Mutation: none
  Entrez Gene: PML (a.k.a. MYL, PP8675, RNF71, TRIM19)
  Tag / fusion protein: GST (N terminal on backbone)
  Cloning method: Restriction Enzyme; 5′ cloning site BamHI (unknown if destroyed); 3′ cloning site XhoI (unknown if destroyed)
  Sequencing primers: 5′ pGEX Fwd
Terms and licenses: Academic/Nonprofit Terms; Industry Terms: Not Available to Industry
Depositor comments: codon optimized for expression in E. coli Please see https://doi.org/10.1016/j.bpc.2022.106827 for an additional associated publication.
How to cite: pGEX-PML RING was a gift from Irina Bezsonova (Addgene plasmid # 185631 ; http://n2t.net/addgene:185631 ; RRID:Addgene_185631)
