[The description below was written by a language model from this plasmid's Addgene catalogue record and pLannotate feature annotations shown in this document.]
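Description:
pGEX-PML RING is a bacterial expression plasmid built on the pGEX-6P-3 backbone for producing the RING domain of human promyelocytic leukemia protein (PML, also known as TRIM19) as a glutathione S-transferase fusion in E. coli. It replicates from a ColE1/pMB1-type origin, is listed as high copy, and is selected with ampicillin through the β-lactamase gene and its own promoter. The catalogue gives a total size of 5154 bp, while the sequenced record behind the feature table is 5137 nt, a small discrepancy the record does not explain.

The payload is a 171 bp PML fragment, unmutated at the protein level but codon optimized for E. coli, cloned between BamHI and XhoI downstream of the Schistosoma japonicum GST coding sequence so that GST sits at the N terminus. Transcription is driven by the strong hybrid tac promoter followed by a lac operator, and the plasmid carries its own lacI gene with lacI promoter. The lac repressor therefore keeps expression off until it is relieved with IPTG or lactose. The short gap annotated between GST and PML corresponds to the backbone linker; the annotation does not label any protease site there. Other annotated pieces, including a lac promoter/lacZα segment, a yciV fragment, and fragments of rop and bom, are backbone remnants with no role in expression of the fusion.

The GST tag allows affinity capture of the fusion on glutathione resin. The construct is intended for recombinant production of the isolated zinc-binding PML RING domain, and the associated work concerns structural and biophysical study of its conformational exchange and redox sensing.
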