Features (pLannotate 1.2.2; 17 found; start..end, strand, type, name):
      1..1083    +  CDS            lacI: lac repressor; lacI; The lac repressor binds to the lac operator to inhibit transcription in E. coli. This inhibition can be relieved by adding lactose or isopropyl-β-D-thiogalactopyranoside (IPTG).
   1096..1117    +  protein_bind   CAP binding site: CAP binding activates transcription in the presence of cAMP. E. coli catabolite activator protein
   1132..1162    +  promoter       lac promoter: promoter for the E. coli lac operon
   1170..1186    +  protein_bind   lac operator: The lac repressor binds to the lac operator to inhibit transcription in E. coli. This inhibition can be relieved by adding lactose or isopropyl-β-D-thiogalactopyranoside (IPTG). lac repressor encoded by lacI
   1206..1379    +  CDS            lacZα: LacZα fragment of β-galactosidase; lacZ fragment
   1643..1759    -  CDS            yciV (fragment): RNAAM_ECOLI - Also known as trpH From Escherichia coli (strain K12).
   1835..1863    +  promoter       tac promoter: strong E. coli promoter; hybrid between the trp and lac UV5 promoters
   1871..1887    +  protein_bind   lac operator: The lac repressor binds to the lac operator to inhibit transcription in E. coli. This inhibition can be relieved by adding lactose or isopropyl-β-D-thiogalactopyranoside (IPTG). lac repressor encoded by lacI
   1910..2563    +  CDS            GST26_SCHJA: Experimental evidence at protein level: Swiss-Prot protein existence level 1. GST isoenzymes appear to play a central role in the parasite detoxification system. Other functions are also suspected including a role in increasing the solubility of haematin in the parasite gut. From Schistosoma japonicum (Blood fluke).
   2600..2770    +  CDS            PML (fragment): PML_HUMAN - Also known as MYL, PP8675, RNF71, TRIM19. Experimental evidence at protein level: Swiss-Prot protein existence level 1. Exhibits antiviral activity against both DNA and RNA viruses. The antiviral activity can involve one or several isoform(s) and can be enhanced by the permanent PML-NB-associated protein DAXX or by the recruitment of p53/TP53 within these structures. Isoform PML-4 restricts varicella zoster virus (VZV) via sequestration of virion capsids in PML-NBs thereby preventing their nuclear egress and inhibiting formation of infectious virus particles. The sumoylated isoform
   2806..2845    +  CDS            rop (fragment): Rop protein, which maintains plasmids at low copy number; rop
   2947..2987    +  misc_feature   bom (fragment): basis of mobility region from pBR322
   3092..3196    +  promoter       AmpR promoter: bla
   3197..4057    +  CDS            AmpR: β-lactamase; bla; confers resistance to ampicillin, carbenicillin, and related antibiotics
   4228..4816    +  rep_origin     ori: high-copy-number ColE1/pMB1/pBR322/pUC origin of replication
   5002..5053    -  misc_feature   bom (fragment): basis of mobility region from pBR322
   5060..5137    +  promoter       lacI promoter: lacI
>Addgene plasmid #185631 | pGEX-PML RING | addgene full sequence | sequence record 367254 | Addgene NGS Result
GTGAAACCAGTAACGTTATACGATGTCGCAGAGTATGCCGGTGTCTCTTATCAGACCGTTTCCCGCGTGG
TGAACCAGGCCAGCCACGTTTCTGCGAAAACGCGGGAAAAAGTGGAAGCGGCGATGGCGGAGCTGAATTA
CATTCCCAACCGCGTGGCACAACAACTGGCGGGCAAACAGTCGTTGCTGATTGGCGTTGCCACCTCCAGT
CTGGCCCTGCACGCGCCGTCGCAAATTGTCGCGGCGATTAAATCTCGCGCCGATCAACTGGGTGCCAGCG
TGGTGGTGTCGATGGTAGAACGAAGCGGCGTCGAAGCCTGTAAAGCGGCGGTGCACAATCTTCTCGCGCA
ACGCGTCAGTGGGCTGATCATTAACTATCCGCTGGATGACCAGGATGCCATTGCTGTGGAAGCTGCCTGC
ACTAATGTTCCGGCGTTATTTCTTGATGTCTCTGACCAGACACCCATCAACAGTATTATTTTCTCCCATG
AAGACGGTACGCGACTGGGCGTGGAGCATCTGGTCGCATTGGGTCACCAGCAAATCGCGCTGTTAGCGGG
CCCATTAAGTTCTGTCTCGGCGCGTCTGCGTCTGGCTGGCTGGCATAAATATCTCACTCGCAATCAAATT
CAGCCGATAGCGGAACGGGAAGGCGACTGGAGTGCCATGTCCGGTTTTCAACAAACCATGCAAATGCTGA
ATGAGGGCATCGTTCCCACTGCGATGCTGGTTGCCAACGATCAGATGGCGCTGGGCGCAATGCGCGCCAT
TACCGAGTCCGGGCTGCGCGTTGGTGCGGATATCTCGGTAGTGGGATACGACGATACCGAAGACAGCTCA
TGTTATATCCCGCCGTTAACCACCATCAAACAGGATTTTCGCCTGCTGGGGCAAACCAGCGTGGACCGCT
TGCTGCAACTCTCTCAGGGCCAGGCGGTGAAGGGCAATCAGCTGTTGCCCGTCTCACTGGTGAAAAGAAA
AACCACGCTAGCGCCCAATACGCAAACCGCCTCTCCCCGCGCGTTGGCCGATTCATTAATGCAGCTGGCA
CGACAGGTTTCCCGACTGGAAAGCGGGCAGTGAGCGCAACGCAATTAATGTAAGTTAGCTCACTCATTAG
GCACCCCAGGCTTTACACTTTATGCTTCCGGCTCGTATGTTGTGTGGAATTGTGAGCGGATAACAATTTC
ACACAGGAAACAGCTATGACCATGATTACGGATTCACTGGCCGTCGTTTTACAACGTCGTGACTGGGAAA
ACCCTGGCGTTACCCAACTTAATCGCCTTGCAGCACATCCCCCTTTCGCCAGCTGGCGTAATAGCGAAGA
GGCCCGCACCGATCGCCCTTCCCAACAGTTGCGCAGCCTGAATGGCGAATGGCGCTTTGCCTGGTTTCCG
GCACCAGAAGCGGTGCCGGAAAGCTGGCTGGAGTGCGATCTTCCTGAGGCCGATACTGTCGTCGTCCCCT
CAAACTGGCAGATGCACGGTTACGATGCGCCCATCTACACCAACGTGACCTATCCCATTACGGTCAATCC
GCCGTTTGTTCCCACGGAGAATCCGACGGGTTGTTACTCGCTCACATTTAATGTTGATGAAAGCTGGCTA
CAGGAAGGCCAGACGCGAATTATTTTTGATGGCGTTGGAATTAGCTTATCGACTGCACGGTGCACCAATG
CTTCTGGCGTCAGGCAGCCATCGGAAGCTGTGGTATGGCTGTGCAGGTCGTAAATCACTGCATAATTCGT
GTCGCTCAAGGCGCACTCCCGTTCTGGATAATGTTTTTTGCGCCGACATCATAACGGTTCTGGCAAATAT
TCTGAAATGAGCTGTTGACAATTAATCATCGGCTCGTATAATGTGTGGAATTGTGAGCGGATAACAATTT
CACACAGGAAACAGTATTCATGTCCCCTATACTAGGTTATTGGAAAATTAAGGGCCTTGTGCAACCCACT
CGACTTCTTTTGGAATATCTTGAAGAAAAATATGAAGAGCATTTGTATGAGCGCGATGAAGGTGATAAAT
GGCGAAACAAAAAGTTTGAATTGGGTTTGGAGTTTCCCAATCTTCCTTATTATATTGATGGTGATGTTAA
ATTAACACAGTCTATGGCCATCATACGTTATATAGCTGACAAGCACAACATGTTGGGTGGTTGTCCAAAA
GAGCGTGCAGAGATTTCAATGCTTGAAGGAGCGGTTTTGGATATTAGATACGGTGTTTCGAGAATTGCAT
ATAGTAAAGACTTTGAAACTCTCAAAGTTGATTTTCTTAGCAAGCTACCTGAAATGCTGAAAATGTTCGA
AGATCGTTTATGTCATAAAACATATTTAAATGGTGATCATGTAACCCATCCTGACTTCATGTTGTATGAC
GCTCTTGATGTTGTTTTATACATGGACCCAATGTGCCTGGATGCGTTCCCAAAATTAGTTTGTTTTAAAA
AACGTATTGAAGCTATCCCACAAATTGATAAGTACTTGAAATCCAGCAAGTATATAGCATGGCCTTTGCA
GGGCTGGCAAGCCACGTTTGGTGGTGGCGACCATCCTCCAAAATCGGATCTGGAAGTTCTGTTCCAGGGG
CCCCTGGGATCCGAGGAAGAGTTCCAGTTTCTGCGTTGCCAGCAATGCCAAGCGGAAGCGAAGTGCCCGA
AACTGCTGCCGTGCCTGCACACCCTGTGCAGCGGTTGCCTGGAGGCGAGCGGTATGCAGTGCCCGATCTG
CCAAGCGCCGTGGCCGCTGGGTGCGGACACCCCGGCGCTGTAACTCGAGCGGCCGCATCGTGACTGACTG
ACGATCTGCCTCGCGCGTTTCGGTGATGACGGTGAAAACCTCTGACACATGCAGCTCCCGGAGACGGTCA
CAGCTTGTCTGTAAGCGGATGCCGGGAGCAGACAAGCCCGTCAGGGCGCGTCAGCGGGTGTTGGCGGGTG
TCGGGGCGCAGCCATGACCCAGTCACGTAGCGATAGCGGAGTGTATAATTCTTGAAGACGAAAGGGCCTC
GTGATACGCCTATTTTTATAGGTTAATGTCATGATAATAATGGTTTCTTAGACGTCAGGTGGCACTTTTC
GGGGAAATGTGCGCGGAACCCCTATTTGTTTATTTTTCTAAATACATTCAAATATGTATCCGCTCATGAG
ACAATAACCCTGATAAATGCTTCAATAATATTGAAAAAGGAAGAGTATGAGTATTCAACATTTCCGTGTC
GCCCTTATTCCCTTTTTTGCGGCATTTTGCCTTCCTGTTTTTGCTCACCCAGAAACGCTGGTGAAAGTAA
AAGATGCTGAAGATCAGTTGGGTGCACGAGTGGGTTACATCGAACTGGATCTCAACAGCGGTAAGATCCT
TGAGAGTTTTCGCCCCGAAGAACGTTTTCCAATGATGAGCACTTTTAAAGTTCTGCTATGTGGCGCGGTA
TTATCCCGTGTTGACGCCGGGCAAGAGCAACTCGGTCGCCGCATACACTATTCTCAGAATGACTTGGTTG
AGTACTCACCAGTCACAGAAAAGCATCTTACGGATGGCATGACAGTAAGAGAATTATGCAGTGCTGCCAT
AACCATGAGTGATAACACTGCGGCCAACTTACTTCTGACAACGATCGGAGGACCGAAGGAGCTAACCGCT
TTTTTGCACAACATGGGGGATCATGTAACTCGCCTTGATCGTTGGGAACCGGAGCTGAATGAAGCCATAC
CAAACGACGAGCGTGACACCACGATGCCTGCAGCAATGGCAACAACGTTGCGCAAACTATTAACTGGCGA
ACTACTTACTCTAGCTTCCCGGCAACAATTAATAGACTGGATGGAGGCGGATAAAGTTGCAGGACCACTT
CTGCGCTCGGCCCTTCCGGCTGGCTGGTTTATTGCTGATAAATCTGGAGCCGGTGAGCGTGGGTCTCGCG
GTATCATTGCAGCACTGGGGCCAGATGGTAAGCCCTCCCGTATCGTAGTTATCTACACGACGGGGAGTCA
GGCAACTATGGATGAACGAAATAGACAGATCGCTGAGATAGGTGCCTCACTGATTAAGCATTGGTAACTG
TCAGACCAAGTTTACTCATATATACTTTAGATTGATTTAAAACTTCATTTTTAATTTAAAAGGATCTAGG
TGAAGATCCTTTTTGATAATCTCATGACCAAAATCCCTTAACGTGAGTTTTCGTTCCACTGAGCGTCAGA
CCCCGTAGAAAAGATCAAAGGATCTTCTTGAGATCCTTTTTTTCTGCGCGTAATCTGCTGCTTGCAAACA
AAAAAACCACCGCTACCAGCGGTGGTTTGTTTGCCGGATCAAGAGCTACCAACTCTTTTTCCGAAGGTAA
CTGGCTTCAGCAGAGCGCAGATACCAAATACTGTCCTTCTAGTGTAGCCGTAGTTAGGCCACCACTTCAA
GAACTCTGTAGCACCGCCTACATACCTCGCTCTGCTAATCCTGTTACCAGTGGCTGCTGCCAGTGGCGAT
AAGTCGTGTCTTACCGGGTTGGACTCAAGACGATAGTTACCGGATAAGGCGCAGCGGTCGGGCTGAACGG
GGGGTTCGTGCACACAGCCCAGCTTGGAGCGAACGACCTACACCGAACTGAGATACCTACAGCGTGAGCT
ATGAGAAAGCGCCACGCTTCCCGAAGGGAGAAAGGCGGACAGGTATCCGGTAAGCGGCAGGGTCGGAACA
GGAGAGCGCACGAGGGAGCTTCCAGGGGGAAACGCCTGGTATCTTTATAGTCCTGTCGGGTTTCGCCACC
TCTGACTTGAGCGTCGATTTTTGTGATGCTCGTCAGGGGGGCGGAGCCTATGGAAAAACGCCAGCAACGC
GGCCTTTTTACGGTTCCTGGCCTTTTGCTGGCCTTTTGCTCACATGTTCTTTCCTGCGTTATCCCCTGAT
TCTGTGGATAACCGTATTACCGCCTTTGAGTGAGCTGATACCGCTCGCCGCAGCCGAACGACCGAGCGCA
GCGAGTCAGTGAGCGAGGAAGCGGAAGAGCGCCTGATGCGGTATTTTCTCCTTACGCATCTGTGCGGTAT
TTCACACCGCATAAATTCCGACACCATCGAATGGCGCAAAACCTTTCGCGGTATGGCATGATAGCGCCCG
GAAGAGAGTCAATTCAGGGTGGTGAAT
